>Addgene plasmid #232296 | pET-Octo_VirD2_NLS-Cas9-6xHis | addgene full sequence | sequence record 462135 | Addgene NGS Result
GGGGAATTGTGAGCGGATAACAATTCCCCTCTAGAAATAATTTTGTTTAACTTTAAGAAGGAGATATACC
ATGCTGCAGAAACGACGTAATGACGAGGAGGCAGGTCCGAGCGGAGCAAACCGTAAAGGATTGAAGGATA
AGAAATACTCAATAGGCTTAGATATCGGCACAAATAGCGTCGGATGGGCGGTGATCACTGATGAATATAA
GGTTCCGTCTAAAAAGTTCAAGGTTCTGGGAAATACAGACCGCCACAGTATCAAAAAAAATCTTATAGGG
GCTCTTTTATTTGACAGTGGAGAGACAGCGGAAGCGACTCGTCTCAAACGGACAGCTCGTAGAAGGTATA
CACGTCGGAAGAATCGTATTTGTTATCTACAGGAGATTTTTTCAAATGAGATGGCGAAAGTAGATGATAG
TTTCTTTCATCGACTTGAAGAGTCTTTTTTGGTGGAAGAAGACAAGAAGCATGAACGTCATCCTATTTTT
GGAAATATAGTAGATGAAGTTGCTTATCATGAGAAATATCCAACTATCTATCATCTGCGAAAAAAATTGG
TAGATTCTACTGATAAAGCGGATTTGCGCTTAATCTATTTGGCCTTAGCGCATATGATTAAGTTTCGTGG
TCATTTTTTGATTGAGGGAGATTTAAATCCTGATAATAGTGATGTGGACAAACTATTTATCCAGTTGGTA
CAAACCTACAATCAATTATTTGAAGAAAACCCTATTAACGCAAGTGGAGTAGATGCTAAAGCGATTCTTT
CTGCACGATTGAGTAAATCAAGACGATTAGAAAATCTCATTGCTCAGCTCCCCGGTGAGAAGAAAAATGG
CTTATTTGGGAATCTCATTGCTTTGTCATTGGGTTTGACCCCTAATTTTAAATCAAATTTTGATTTGGCA
GAAGATGCTAAATTACAGCTTTCAAAAGATACTTACGATGATGATTTAGATAATTTATTGGCGCAAATTG
GAGATCAATATGCTGATTTGTTTTTGGCAGCTAAGAATTTATCAGATGCTATTTTACTTTCAGATATCCT
AAGAGTAAATACTGAAATAACTAAGGCTCCCCTATCAGCTTCAATGATTAAACGCTACGATGAACATCAT
CAAGACTTGACTCTTTTAAAAGCTTTAGTTCGACAACAACTTCCAGAAAAGTATAAAGAAATCTTTTTTG
ATCAATCAAAAAACGGATATGCAGGTTATATTGATGGGGGAGCTAGCCAAGAAGAATTTTATAAATTTAT
CAAACCAATTTTAGAAAAAATGGATGGTACTGAGGAATTATTGGTGAAACTAAATCGTGAAGATTTGCTG
CGCAAGCAACGGACCTTTGACAACGGCTCTATTCCCCATCAAATTCACTTGGGTGAGCTGCATGCTATTT
TGAGAAGACAAGAAGACTTTTATCCATTTTTAAAAGACAATCGTGAGAAGATTGAAAAAATCTTGACTTT
TCGAATTCCTTATTATGTTGGTCCATTGGCGCGTGGCAATAGTCGTTTTGCATGGATGACTCGGAAGTCT
GAAGAAACAATTACCCCATGGAATTTTGAAGAAGTTGTCGATAAAGGTGCTTCAGCTCAATCATTTATTG
AACGCATGACAAACTTTGATAAAAATCTTCCAAATGAAAAAGTACTACCAAAACATAGTTTGCTTTATGA
GTATTTTACGGTTTATAACGAATTGACAAAGGTCAAATATGTTACTGAAGGAATGCGAAAACCAGCATTT
CTTTCAGGTGAACAGAAGAAAGCCATTGTTGATTTACTCTTCAAAACAAATCGAAAAGTAACCGTTAAGC
AATTAAAAGAAGATTATTTCAAAAAAATAGAATGTTTTGATAGTGTTGAAATTTCAGGAGTTGAAGATAG
ATTTAATGCTTCATTAGGTACCTACCATGATTTGCTAAAAATTATTAAAGATAAAGATTTTTTGGATAAT
GAAGAAAATGAAGATATCTTAGAGGATATTGTTTTAACATTGACCTTATTTGAAGATAGGGAGATGATTG
AGGAAAGACTTAAAACATATGCTCACCTCTTTGATGATAAGGTGATGAAACAGCTTAAACGTCGCCGTTA
TACTGGTTGGGGACGTTTGTCTCGAAAATTGATTAATGGTATTAGGGATAAGCAATCTGGCAAAACAATA
TTAGATTTTTTGAAATCAGATGGTTTTGCCAATCGCAATTTTATGCAGCTGATCCATGATGATAGTTTGA
CATTTAAAGAAGACATTCAAAAAGCACAAGTGTCTGGACAAGGCGATAGTTTACATGAACATATTGCAAA
TTTAGCTGGTAGCCCTGCTATTAAAAAAGGTATTTTACAGACTGTAAAAGTTGTTGATGAATTGGTCAAA
GTAATGGGGCGGCATAAGCCAGAAAATATCGTTATTGAAATGGCACGTGAAAATCAGACAACTCAAAAGG
GCCAGAAAAATTCGCGAGAGCGTATGAAACGAATCGAAGAAGGTATCAAAGAATTAGGAAGTCAGATTCT
TAAAGAGCATCCTGTTGAAAATACTCAATTGCAAAATGAAAAGCTCTATCTCTATTATCTCCAAAATGGA
AGAGACATGTATGTGGACCAAGAATTAGATATTAATCGTTTAAGTGATTATGATGTCGATCACATTGTTC
CACAAAGTTTCCTTAAAGACGATTCAATAGACAATAAGGTCTTAACGCGTTCTGATAAAAATCGTGGTAA
ATCGGATAACGTTCCAAGTGAAGAAGTAGTCAAAAAGATGAAAAACTATTGGAGACAACTTCTAAACGCC
AAGTTAATCACTCAACGTAAGTTTGATAATTTAACGAAAGCTGAACGTGGAGGTTTGAGTGAACTTGATA
AAGCTGGTTTTATCAAACGCCAATTGGTTGAAACTCGCCAAATCACTAAGCATGTGGCACAAATTTTGGA
TAGTCGCATGAATACTAAATACGATGAAAATGATAAACTTATTCGAGAGGTTAAAGTGATTACCTTAAAA
TCTAAATTAGTTTCTGACTTCCGAAAAGATTTCCAATTCTATAAAGTACGTGAGATTAACAATTACCATC
ATGCCCATGATGCGTATCTAAATGCCGTCGTTGGAACTGCTTTGATTAAGAAATATCCAAAACTTGAATC
GGAGTTTGTCTATGGTGATTATAAAGTTTATGATGTTCGTAAAATGATTGCTAAGTCTGAGCAAGAAATA
GGCAAAGCAACCGCAAAATATTTCTTTTACTCTAATATCATGAACTTCTTCAAAACAGAAATTACACTTG
CAAATGGAGAGATTCGCAAACGCCCTCTAATCGAAACTAATGGGGAAACTGGAGAAATTGTCTGGGATAA
AGGGCGAGATTTTGCCACAGTGCGCAAAGTATTGTCCATGCCCCAAGTCAATATTGTCAAGAAAACAGAA
GTACAGACAGGCGGATTCTCCAAGGAGTCAATTTTACCAAAAAGAAATTCGGACAAGCTTATTGCTCGTA
AAAAAGACTGGGATCCAAAAAAATATGGTGGTTTTGATAGTCCAACGGTAGCTTATTCAGTCCTAGTGGT
TGCTAAGGTGGAAAAAGGGAAATCGAAGAAGTTAAAATCCGTTAAAGAGTTACTAGGGATCACAATTATG
GAAAGAAGTTCCTTTGAAAAAAATCCGATTGACTTTTTAGAAGCTAAAGGATATAAGGAAGTTAAAAAAG
ACTTAATCATTAAACTACCTAAATATAGTCTTTTTGAGTTAGAAAACGGTCGTAAACGGATGCTGGCTAG
TGCCGGAGAATTACAAAAAGGAAATGAGCTGGCTCTGCCAAGCAAATATGTGAATTTTTTATATTTAGCT
AGTCATTATGAAAAGTTGAAGGGTAGTCCAGAAGATAACGAACAAAAACAATTGTTTGTTGAGCAGCATA
AGCATTATTTAGATGAGATTATTGAGCAAATCAGTGAATTTTCTAAGCGTGTTATTTTAGCAGATGCCAA
TTTAGATAAAGTTCTTAGTGCATATAACAAACATAGAGACAAACCAATACGTGAACAAGCAGAAAATATT
ATTCATTTATTTACGTTGACGAATCTTGGAGCTCCCGCTGCTTTTAAATATTTTGATACAACAATTGATC
GTAAACGATATACGTCTACAAAAGAAGTTTTAGATGCCACTCTTATCCATCAATCCATCACTGGTCTTTA
TGAAACACGCATTGATTTGAGTCAGCTAGGAGGTGACCATCACCACCACCATCACTAATGACTCGAGTCT
GGTAAAGAAACCGCTGCTGCGAAATTTGAACGCCAGCACATGGACTCGTCTACTAGCGCAGCTTAATTAA
CCTAGGCTGCTGCCACCGCTGAGCAATAACTAGCATAACCCCTTGGGGCCTCTAAACGGGTCTTGAGGGG
TTTTTTGCTGAAAGGAGGAACTATATCCGGATTGGCGAATGGG
[124 nt withheld, positions 4454-4577]
C
[91 nt withheld, positions 4579-4669]
A
[49 nt withheld, positions 4671-4719]
CCTTTGACGTTGGAGTCCACGTTCTTT
[37 nt withheld, positions 4747-4783]
ACCCTATCTCGGTCTATTCTTTTGATTTATAAGGGATTTTGCCGATTTCGGCCTATTGGTTAAAAAATGA
GCTGATTTAACAAAAATTTAACGCGAATTTTAACAAAATATTAACGTTTACAATTTCTGGCGGCACGATG
GCATGAGATTATCAAAAAGGATCTTCACCTAGATCCTTTTAAATTAAAAATGAAGTTTTAAATCAATCTA
AAGTATATATGAGTAAACTTGGTCTGACAGTTACCAATGCTTAATCAGTGAGGCACCTATCTCAGCGATC
TGTCTATTTCGTTCATCCATAGTTGCCTGACTCCCCGTCGTGTAGATAACTACGATACGGGAGGGCTTAC
CATCTGGCCCCAGTGCTGCAATGATACCGCGAGACCCACGCTCACCGGCTCCAGATTTATCAGCAATAAA
CCAGCCAGCCGGAAGGGCCGAGCGCAGAAGTGGTCCTGCAACTTTATCCGCCTCCATCCAGTCTATTAAT
TGTTGCCGGGAAGCTAGAGTAAGTAGTTCGCCAGTTAATAGTTTGCGCAACGTTGTTGCCATTGCTACAG
GCATCGTGGTGTCACGCTCGTCGTTTGGTATGGCTTCATTCAGCTCCGGTTCCCAACGATCAAGGCGAGT
TACATGATCCCCCATGTTGTGCAAAAAAGCGGTTAGCTCCTTCGGTCCTCCGATCGTTGTCAGAAGTAAG
TTGGCCGCAGTGTTATCACTCATGGTTATGGCAGCACTGCATAATTCTCTTACTGTCATGCCATCCGTAA
GATGCTTTTCTGTGACTGGTGAGTACTCAACCAAGTCATTCTGAGAATAGTGTATGCGGCGACCGAGTTG
CTCTTGCCCGGCGTCAATACGGGATAATACCGCGCCACATAGCAGAACTTTAAAAGTGCTCATCATTGGA
AAACGTTCTTCGGGGCGAAAACTCTCAAGGATCTTACCGCTGTTGAGATCCAGTTCGATGTAACCCACTC
GTGCACCCAACTGATCTTCAGCATCTTTTACTTTCACCAGCGTTTCTGGGTGAGCAAAAACAGGAAGGCA
AAATGCCGCAAAAAAGGGAATAAGGGCGACACGGAAATGTTGAATACTCATACTCTTCCTTTTTCAATCA
TGATTGAAGCATTTATCAGGGTTATTGTCTCATGAGCGGATACATATTTGAATGTATTTAGAAAAATAAA
CAAATAGGTCATGACCAAAATCCCTTAACGTGAGTTTTCGTTCCACTGAGCGTCAGACCCCGTAGAAAAG
ATCAAAGGATCTTCTTGAGATCCTTTTTTTCTGCGCGTAATCTGCTGCTTGCAAACAAAAAAACCACCGC
TACCAGCGGTGGTTTGTTTGCCGGATCAAGAGCTACCAACTCTTTTTCCGAAGGTAACTGGCTTCAGCAG
AGCGCAGATACCAAATACTGTCCTTCTAGTGTAGCCGTAGTTAGGCCACCACTTCAAGAACTCTGTAGCA
CCGCCTACATACCTCGCTCTGCTAATCCTGTTACCAGTGGCTGCTGCCAGTGGCGATAAGTCGTGTCTTA
CCGGGTTGGACTCAAGACGATAGTTACCGGATAAGGCGCAGCGGTCGGGCTGAACGGGGGGTTCGTGCAC
ACAGCCCAGCTTGGAGCGAACGACCTACACCGAACTGAGATACCTACAGCGTGAGCTATGAGAAAGCGCC
ACGCTTCCCGAAGGGAGAAAGGCGGACAGGTATCCGGTAAGCGGCAGGGTCGGAACAGGAGAGCGCACGA
GGGAGCTTCCAGGGGGAAACGCCTGGTATCTTTATAGTCCTGTCGGGTTTCGCCACCTCTGACTTGAGCG
TCGATTTTTGTGATGCTCGTCAGGGGGGCGGAGCCTATGGAAAAACGCCAGCAACGCGGCCTTTTTACGG
TTCCTGGCCTTTTGCTGGCCTTTTGCTCACATGTTCTTTCCTGCGTTATCCCCTGATTCTGTGGATAACC
GTATTACCGCCTTTGAGTGAGCTGATACCGCTCGCCGCAGCCGAACGACCGAGCGCAGCGAGTCAGTGAG
CGAGGAAGCGGAAGAGCGCCTGATGCGGTATTTTCTCCTTACGCATCTGTGCGGTATTTCACACCGCAAT
GGTGCACTCTCAGTACAATCTGCTCTGATGCCGCATAGTTAAGCCAGTATACACTCCGCTATCGCTACGT
GACTGGGTCATGGCTGCGCCCCGACACCCGCCAACACCCGCTGACGCGCCCTGACGGGCTTGTCTGCTCC
CGGCATCCGCTTACAGACAAGCTGTGACCGTCTCCGGGAGCTGCATGTGTCAGAGGTTTTCACCGTCATC
ACCGAAACGCGCGAGGCAGCTGCGGTAAAGCTCATCAGCGTGGTCGTGAAGCGATTCACAGATGTCTGCC
TGTTCATCCGCGTCCAGCTCGTTGAGTTTCTCCAGAAGCGTTAATGTCTGGCTTCTGATAAAGCGGGCCA
TGTTAAGGGCGGTTTTTTCCTGTTTGGTCACTGATGCCTCCGTGTAAGGGGGATTTCTGTTCATGGGGGT
AATGATACCGATGAAACGAGAGAGGATGCTCACGATACGGGTTACTGATGATGAACATGCCCGGTTACTG
GAACGTTGTGAGGGTAAACAACTGGCGGTATGGATGCGGCGGGACCAGAGAAAAATCACTCAGGGTCAAT
GCCAGCGCTTCGTTAATACAGATGTAGGTGTTCCACAGGGTAGCCAGCAGCATCCTGCGATGCAGATCCG
GAACATAATGGTGCAGGGCGCTGACTTCCGCGTTTCCAGACTTTACGAAACACGGAAACCGAAGACCATT
CATGTTGTTGCTCAGGTCGCAGACGTTTTGCAGCAGCAGTCGCTTCACGTTCGCTCGCGTATCGGTGATT
CATTCTGCTAACCAGTAAGGCAACCCCGCCAGCCTAGCCGGGTCCTCAACGACAGGAGCACGATCATGCT
AGTCATGCCCCGCGCCCACCGGAAGGAGCTGACTGGGTTGAAGGCTCTCAAGGGCATCGGTCGAGATCCC
GGTGCCTAATGAGTGAGCTAACTTACATTAATTGCGTTGCGCTCACTGCCCGCTTTCCAGTCGGGAAACC
TGTCGTGCCAGCTGCATTAATGAATCGGCCAACGCGCGGGGAGAGGCGGTTTGCGTATTGGGCGCCAGGG
TGGTTTTTCTTTTCACCAGTGAGACGGGCAACAGCTGATTGCCCTTCACCGCCTGGCCCTGAGAGAGTTG
CAGCAAGCGGTCCACGCTGGTTTGCCCCAGCAGGCGAAAATCCTGTTTGATGGTGGTTAACGGCGGGATA
TAACATGAGCTGTCTTCGGTATCGTCGTATCCCACTACCGAGATGTCCGCACCAACGCGCAGCCCGGACT
CGGTAATGGCGCGCATTGCGCCCAGCGCCATCTGATCGTTGGCAACCAGCATCGCAGTGGGAACGATGCC
CTCATTCAGCATTTGCATGGTTTGTTGAAAACCGGACATGGCACTCCAGTCGCCTTCCCGTTCCGCTATC
GGCTGAATTTGATTGCGAGTGAGATATTTATGCCAGCCAGCCAGACGCAGACGCGCCGAGACAGAACTTA
ATGGGCCCGCTAACAGCGCGATTTGCTGGTGACCCAATGCGACCAGATGCTCCACGCCCAGTCGCGTACC
GTCTTCATGGGAGAAAATAATACTGTTGATGGGTGTCTGGTCAGAGACATCAAGAAATAACGCCGGAACA
TTAGTGCAGGCAGCTTCCACAGCAATGGCATCCTGGTCATCCAGCGGATAGTTAATGATCAGCCCACTGA
CGCGTTGCGCGAGAAGATTGTGCACCGCCGCTTTACAGGCTTCGACGCCGCTTCGTTCTACCATCGACAC
CACCACGCTGGCACCCAGTTGATCGGCGCGAGATTTAATCGCCGCGACAATTTGCGACGGCGCGTGCAGG
GCCAGACTGGAGGTGGCAACGCCAATCAGCAACGACTGTTTGCCCGCCAGTTGTTGTGCCACGCGGTTGG
GAATGTAATTCAGCTCCGCCATCGCCGCTTCCACTTTTTCCCGCGTTTTCGCAGAAACGTGGCTGGCCTG
GTTCACCACGCGGGAAACGGTCTGATAAGAGACACCGGCATACTCTGCGACATCGTATAACGTTACTGGT
TTCACATTCACCACCCTGAATTGACTCTCTTCCGGGCGCTATCATGCCATACCGCGAAAGGTTTTGCGCC
ATTCGATGGTGTCCGGGATCTCGACGCTCTCCCTTATGCGACTCCTGCATTAGGAAGCAGCCCAGTAGTA
GGTTGAGGCCGTTGAGCACCGCCGCCGCAAGGAATGGTGCATGCAAGGAGATGGCGCCCAACAGTCCCCC
GGCCACGGGGCCTGCCACCATACCCACGCCGAAACAAGCGCTCATGAGCCCGAAGTGGCGAGCCCGATCT
TCCCCATCGGTGATGTCGGCGATATAGGCGCCAGCAACCGCACCTGTGGCGCCGGTGATGCCGGCCACGA
TGCGTCCGGCGTAGAGGATCGAGATCGATCTCGATCCCGCGAAATTAATACGACTCACTATA
Features (pLannotate 1.2.2; 20 found; start..end, strand, type, name):
      3..27      +  protein_bind   lac operator: The lac repressor binds to the lac operator to inhibit transcription in E. coli. This inhibition can be relieved by adding lactose or isopropyl-β-D-thiogalactopyranoside (IPTG). lac repressor encoded by lacI
     42..64      +  RBS            RBS: efficient ribosome binding site from bacteriophage T7 gene 10 (Olins and Rangwala, 1989)
     80..136     +  CDS            virD2 (fragment): VIRD2_RHIRD - Experimental evidence at protein level: Swiss-Prot protein existence level 1. Tumor formation by A.tumefaciens involves the transfer and integration of a defined segment (T-DNA) of Ti plasmid DNA into the plant nuclear genome. The virD operon encodes a site-specific endonuclease that cleaves at a unique site within both 24 bp direct repeats flanking the T-DNA. From Rhizobium radiobacter (Agrobacterium tumefaciens) (Agrobacterium radiobacter).
    136..4237    +  CDS            Cas9 (fragment): Cas9 (Csn1) endonuclease from the Streptococcus pyogenes Type II CRISPR/Cas system generates RNA-guided double strand breaks in DNA
   4274..4315    +  CDS            S-Tag (fragment): affinity and epitope tag derived from pancreatic ribonuclease A
   4345..4362    +  CDS            SET1 (fragment): solubility-enhancement tag derived from T7 phage gene 10B
   4370..4417    +  terminator     T7 terminator: transcription terminator for bacteriophage T7 RNA polymerase
   4454..4909    +  rep_origin     f1 ori (sequence partly withheld): f1 bacteriophage origin of replication; arrow indicates direction of (+) strand synthesis
   5024..5884    -  CDS            AmpR: β-lactamase; bla; confers resistance to ampicillin, carbenicillin, and related antibiotics
   5885..5977    -  promoter       AmpR promoter: bla
   6058..6646    +  rep_origin     ori: high-copy-number ColE1/pMB1/pBR322/pUC origin of replication
   6832..6971    -  misc_feature   bom: basis of mobility region from pBR322
   7073..7264    -  CDS            rop: Rop protein, which maintains plasmids at low copy number; rop
   7281..7661    +  CDS            YPB1_ECOLX: Protein predicted: Swiss-Prot protein existence level 4. From Escherichia coli.
   7723..7787    -  CDS            TcR (fragment): tetracycline efflux protein; tet; confers resistance to tetracycline
   7802..7823    -  protein_bind   CAP binding site: CAP binding activates transcription in the presence of cAMP. E. coli catabolite activator protein
   7836..8918    -  CDS            lacI: lac repressor; lacI; The lac repressor binds to the lac operator to inhibit transcription in E. coli. This inhibition can be relieved by adding lactose or isopropyl-β-D-thiogalactopyranoside (IPTG).
   8919..8996    -  promoter       lacI promoter: lacI
   9004..9283    -  CDS            TcR (fragment): tetracycline efflux protein; tet; confers resistance to tetracycline
   9309..2       +  promoter       T7 promoter (across the origin): promoter for bacteriophage T7 RNA polymerase
