[The description below was written by a language model from this plasmid's Addgene catalogue record and pLannotate feature annotations shown in this document.]
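Description:
pET-Octo_VirD2_NLS-Cas9-6xHis is a bacterial expression plasmid for producing recombinant Streptococcus pyogenes Cas9 carrying a plant-pathogen-derived nuclear localization signal. It was built by ligation-independent cloning in the pET-NLS-Cas9-6xHis backbone. It is propagated in E. coli through a ColE1/pBR322-type origin accompanied by the bom region and the rop gene, which holds copy number down, although the catalogue lists copy number as unknown. Selection is with ampicillin through the β-lactamase gene. An f1 origin is also present, and short tetracycline-resistance fragments appear to be non-functional backbone remnants.

The expression cassette is a standard T7lac arrangement. A T7 promoter is followed by a lac operator and the T7 gene 10 ribosome binding site. The plasmid also carries lacI, so transcription stays repressed until IPTG is added in a host that supplies T7 RNA polymerase, such as BL21(DE3). The open reading frame begins with a short fragment of Agrobacterium VirD2, the octopine-type NLS, fused directly to the N terminus of Cas9. It ends with a C-terminal 6xHis tag for metal-affinity purification and is followed by the T7 terminator. The feature table does not label the His tag itself. It instead reports small S-Tag and SET1 fragment matches between Cas9 and the terminator, which may be partial annotation hits rather than intended tags. The sequenced record is also slightly longer than the catalogue's total size.

According to the record and its associated publication title, the purified protein is meant for Cas9-mediated gene editing in microalgae. The phytopathogenic NLS is used there to exploit its interaction with importin alpha and raise editing frequency.
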