Addgene plasmid #232296: pET-Octo_VirD2_NLS-Cas9-6xHis
Purpose: Expresses Cas9 protein fused with octopine-type VirD2-originating NLS
Depositing lab: Hee-Sik Kim. Depositing organization: Korea Research Institute of Bioscience and Biotechnology. Publication: Cas9-mediated gene-editing frequency in microalgae is doubled by harnessing the interaction between importin alpha and phytopathogenic NLSs. Le TT, Choi HI, Kim JW, Yun JH, Lee YH, Jeon EJ, Kwon KK, Cho DH, Choi DY, Park SB, Yoon HR, Lee J, Sim EJ, Lee YJ, Kim HS. Proc Natl Acad Sci U S A. 2025 Mar 11;122(10):e2415072122. doi: 10.1073/pnas.2415072122. Epub 2025 Mar 3. PubMed 40030016.
Backbone
  Vector backbone: pET-NLS-Cas9-6xHis (Addgene Plasmid #62934)
  Backbone manufacturer: David Liu
  Backbone size w/o insert (bp): 5140
  Total vector size (bp): 9286
  Vector type: Bacterial Expression, CRISPR
Growth in bacteria
  Bacterial resistance: Ampicillin, 100 μg/mL
  Growth temperature: 37°C
  Growth strain: DH5alpha
  Growth instructions: For protein expression, transform into BL21(DE3) cells. Induce at 0.6 OD600 with 0.5 mM IPTG (working concentration). Grow overnight (16 h) at 20–25 °C.
  Copy number: Unknown
Gene/Insert
  Gene/Insert name: Octo_VirD2_NLS-Cas9-6xHis (alt name: DN Cas9)
  Species: Synthetic
  Insert size (bp): 4185
  Promoter: T7
  Tag / fusion protein: 6xHis (C terminal on insert); Octopine-type VirD2-derived NLS (N terminal on insert)
  Cloning method: Ligation Independent Cloning
  Sequencing primers: 5′ T7 promoter; 3′ T7 terminator
Terms and licenses: Academic/Nonprofit Terms; Industry Terms: Not Available to Industry
How to cite: pET-Octo_VirD2_NLS-Cas9-6xHis was a gift from Hee-Sik Kim (Addgene plasmid # 232296 ; http://n2t.net/addgene:232296 ; RRID:Addgene_232296)
